>Addgene plasmid #14964 | CS2 Flag-Smad3 (3A) | addgene full sequence | sequence record 404933 | Addgene NGS Result
GACGTATATGGCGCCTCCCCCATTGACGTCAATTACGGTAAATGGCCCGCCTGGCTCAATGCCCATTGAC
GTCAATAGGACCACCCACCATTGACGTCAATGGGATGGCTCATTGCCCATTCATATCCGTTCTCACGCCC
CCTATTGACGTCAATGACGGTAAATGGCCCACTTGGCAGTACATCAATATCTATTAATAGTAACTTGGCA
AGTACATTACTATTGGAAGTACGCCAGGGTACATTGGCAGTACTCCCATTGACGTCAATGGCGGTAAATG
GCCCGCGATGGCTGCCAAGTACATCCCCATTGACGTCAATGGGGAGGGGCAATGACGCAAATGGGCGTTC
CATTGACGTAAATGGGCGGTAGGCGTGCCTAATGGGAGGTCTATATAAGCAATGCTCGTTTAGGGAACCG
CCATTCTGCCTGGGGACGTCGGAGCAAGCTTGATTTAGGTGACACTATAGAATACAAGCTACTTGTTCTT
TTTGCAGGATCCCATCGATTCGAATTCACCATGGACTACAAGGACGACGATGACAAGTCGTCCATCCTGC
CTTTCACTCCCCCGATCGTGAAGCGCCTGCTGGGCTGGAAGAAGGGCGAGCAGAACGGGCAGGAGGAGAA
ATGGTGCGAGAAGGCGGTCAAGAGCCTGGTCAAGAAACTCAAGAAGACGGGGCAGCTGGACGAGCTGGAG
AAGGCCATCACCACGCAGAACGTCAACACCAAGTGCATCACCATCCCCAGGTCCCTGGATGGCCGGTTGC
AGGTGTCCCATCGGAAGGGGCTCCCTCATGTCATCTACTGCCGCCTGTGGCGATGGCCAGACCTGCACAG
CCACCACGAGCTGCGGGCCATGGAGCTGTGTGAGTTCGCCTTCAATATGAAGAAGGACGAGGTCTGCGTG
AATCCCTACCACTACCAGAGAGTAGAGACACCAGTTCTACCTCCTGTGTTGGTGCCACGCCACACAGAGA
TCCCGGCCGAGTTCCCCCCACTGGACGACTACAGCCATTCCATCCCCGAAAACACTAACTTCCCCGCAGG
CATCGAGCCCCAGAGCAATATTCCAGAGACCCCACCCCCTGGCTACCTGAGTGAAGATGGAGAAACCAGT
GACCACCAGATGAACCACAGCATGGACGCAGGTTCTCCAAACCTATCCCCGAATCCGATGTCCCCAGCAC
ATAATAACTTGGACCTGCAGCCAGTTACCTACTGCGAGCCGGCCTTCTGGTGCTCCATCTCCTACTACGA
GCTGAACCAGCGCGTCGGGGAGACATTCCACGCCTCGCAGCCATCCATGACTGTGGATGGCTTCACCGAC
CCCTCCAATTCGGAGCGCTTCTGCCTAGGGCTGCTCTCCAATGTCAACAGGAATGCAGCAGTGGAGCTGA
CACGGAGACACATCGGAAGAGGCGTGCGGCTCTACTACATCGGAGGGGAGGTCTTCGCAGAGTGCCTCAG
TGACAGCGCTATTTTTGTCCAGTCTCCCAACTGTAACCAGCGCTATGGCTGGCACCCGGCCACCGTCTGC
AAGATCCCACCAGGATGCAACCTGAAGATCTTCAACAACCAGGAGTTCGCTGCCCTCCTGGCCCAGTCGG
TCAACCAGGGCTTTGAGGCTGTCTACCAGTTGACCCGAATGTGCACCATCCGCATGAGCTTCGTCAAAGG
CTGGGGAGCGGAGTACAGGAGACAGACTGTGACCAGTACCCCCTGCTGGATTGAGCTGCACCTGAATGGG
CCTTTGCAGTGGCTTGACAAGGTCCTCACCCAGATGGGCTCCCCAAGCATCCGCTGTGCCGCTGTGGCTT
AGGGATCTCGAGCCTCTAGAACTATAGTGAGTCGTATTACGTAGATCCAGACATGATAAGATACATTGAT
GAGTTTGGACAAACCACAACTAGAATGCAGTGAAAAAAATGCTTTATTTGTGAAATTTGTGATGCTATTG
CTTTATTTGTAACCATTATAAGCTGCAATAAACAAGTTAACAACAACAATTGCATTCATTTTATGTTTCA
GGTTCAGGGGGAGGTGTGGGAGGTTTTTTAATTCGCGGCGCGCCGCGGCGCCAATGCATTGGGCCCGGTA
CCCAGCTTTTGTTCCCTTTAGTGAGGGTTAATTGCGCGCTTGGCGTAATCATGGTCATAGCTGTTTCCTG
TGTGAAATTGTTATCCGCTCACAATTCCACACAACATACGAGCCGGGAGCATAAAGTGTAAAGCCTGGGG
TGCCTAATGAGTGAGCTAACTCACATTAATTGCGTTGCGCTCACTGCCCGCTTTCCAGTCGGGAAACCTG
TCGTGCCAGCTGCATTAATGAATCGGCCAACGCGCGGGGAGAGGCGGTTTGCGTATTGGGCGCTCTTCCG
CTTCCTCGCTCACTGACTCGCTGCGCTCGGTCGTTCGGCTGCGGCGAGCGGTATCAGCTCACTCAAAGGC
GGTAATACGGTTATCCACAGAATCAGGGGATAACGCAGGAAAGAACATGTGAGCAAAAGGCCAGCAAAAG
GCCAGGAACCGTAAAAAGGCCGCGTTGCTGGCGTTTTTCCATAGGCTCCGCCCCCCTGACGAGCATCACA
AAAATCGACGCTCAAGTCAGAGGTGGCGAAACCCGACAGGACTATAAAGATACCAGGCGTTTCCCCCTGG
AAGCTCCCTCGTGCGCTCTCCTGTTCCGACCCTGCCGCTTACCGGATACCTGTCCGCCTTTCTCCCTTCG
GGAAGCGTGGCGCTTTCTCATAGCTCACGCTGTAGGTATCTCAGTTCGGTGTAGGTCGTTCGCTCCAAGC
TGGGCTGTGTGCACGAACCCCCCGTTCAGCCCGACCGCTGCGCCTTATCCGGTAACTATCGTCTTGAGTC
CAACCCGGTAAGACACGACTTATCGCCACTGGCAGCAGCCACTGGTAACAGGATTAGCAGAGCGAGGTAT
GTAGGCGGTGCTACAGAGTTCTTGAAGTGGTGGCCTAACTACGGCTACACTAGAAGAACAGTATTTGGTA
TCTGCGCTCTGCTGAAGCCAGTTACCTTCGGAAAAAGAGTTGGTAGCTCTTGATCCGGCAAACAAACCAC
CGCTGGTAGCGGTGGTTTTTTTGTTTGCAAGCAGCAGATTACGCGCAGAAAAAAAGGATCTCAAGAAGAT
CCTTTGATCTTTTCTACGGGGTCTGACGCTCAGTGGAACGAAAACTCACGTTAAGGGATTTTGGTCATGA
GATTATCAAAAAGGATCTTCACCTAGATCCTTTTAAATTAAAAATGAAGTTTTAAATCAATCTAAAGTAT
ATATGAGTAAACTTGGTCTGACAGTTACCAATGCTTAATCAGTGAGGCACCTATCTCAGCGATCTGTCTA
TTTCGTTCATCCATAGTTGCCTGACTCCCCGTCGTGTAGATAACTACGATACGGGAGGGCTTACCATCTG
GCCCCAGTGCTGCAATGATACCGCGAGACCCACGCTCACCGGCTCCAGATTTATCAGCAATAAACCAGCC
AGCCGGAAGGGCCGAGCGCAGAAGTGGTCCTGCAACTTTATCCGCCTCCATCCAGTCTATTAATTGTTGC
CGGGAAGCTAGAGTAAGTAGTTCGCCAGTTAATAGTTTGCGCAACGTTGTTGCCATTGCTACAGGCATCG
TGGTGTCACGCTCGTCGTTTGGTATGGCTTCATTCAGCTCCGGTTCCCAACGATCAAGGCGAGTTACATG
ATCCCCCATGTTGTGCAAAAAAGCGGTTAGCTCCTTCGGTCCTCCGATCGTTGTCAGAAGTAAGTTGGCC
GCAGTGTTATCACTCATGGTTATGGCAGCACTGCATAATTCTCTTACTGTCATGCCATCCGTAAGATGCT
TTTCTGTGACTGGTGAGTACTCAACCAAGTCATTCTGAGAATAGTGTATGCGGCGACCGAGTTGCTCTTG
CCCGGCGTCAATACGGGATAATACCGCGCCACATAGCAGAACTTTAAAAGTGCTCATCATTGGAAAACGT
TCTTCGGGGCGAAAACTCTCAAGGATCTTACCGCTGTTGAGATCCAGTTCGATGTAACCCACTCGTGCAC
CCAACTGATCTTCAGCATCTTTTACTTTCACCAGCGTTTCTGGGTGAGCAAAAACAGGAAGGCAAAATGC
CGCAAAAAAGGGAATAAGGGCGACACGGAAATGTTGAATACTCATACTCTTCCTTTTTCAATATTATTGA
AGCATTTATCAGGGTTATTGTCTCATGAGCGGATACATATTTGAATGTATTTAGAAAAATAAACAAATAG
GGGTTCCGCGCACATTTCCCCGAAAAGTGCCACCTAAATTGTAAGCGTTAATATTTTGTTAAAATTCGCG
TTAAATTTTTGTTAAATCAGCTCATTTTTTAACCAATAGGCCGAAATCGGCAAAATCCCTTATAAATCAA
AAGAATAGACCGAGATAGGGT
[37 nt withheld, positions 4432-4468]
AAAGAACGTGGACTCCAACGTCAAAGG
[49 nt withheld, positions 4496-4544]
T
[91 nt withheld, positions 4546-4636]
G
[124 nt withheld, positions 4638-4761]
CCCATTCGCCATTCAGGCTGCGCAACTGTTGGGAAGGGCGATCGGTGCGGGCCTCTTCGCTATTACGCCA
GTCGATCGACCGCCAATTCAATATGGCGTATATGGACTCATGCCAATTCAATATGGTGGATCTGGACCTG
TGCCAATTCAATATGGCGTATATGGACTCGTGCCAATTCAATATGGTGGATCTGGACCCCAGCCAATTCA
ATATGGCTATTGGCCAGGTTCAATACTATGTATTGGCCCTATGCCATATAGTATTCCATATATGGGTTTT
CCTATTGACGTAGATAGCCCCTCCCAATGGGCGGTCCCATATACCATATATGGGGCTTCCTAATACCGCC
CATAGCCACTCCCCCATTGACGTCAATGGTCTCTATATATGGTCTTTCCTATTGACGTCATATGGGCGGT
CCTATT
Features (pLannotate 1.2.2; 17 found; start..end, strand, type, name):
    453..471     +  promoter       SP6 promoter: promoter for bacteriophage SP6 RNA polymerase
    527..547     +  CDS            FLAG (fragment): FLAG® epitope tag, followed by an enterokinase cleavage site
    548..1819    +  CDS            SMAD3: SMAD3_HUMAN - Also known as MADH3. Experimental evidence at protein level: Swiss-Prot protein existence level 1. Receptor-regulated SMAD (R-SMAD) that is an intracellular signal transducer and transcriptional modulator activated by TGF-beta (transforming growth factor) and activin type 1 receptor kinases. Binds the TRE element in the promoter region of many genes that are regulated by TGF-beta and, on formation of the SMAD3/SMAD4 complex, activates transcription. Also can form a SMAD3/SMAD4/JUN/FOS complex at the AP- 1/SMAD site to regulate TGF-beta-mediated transcription. Has an inhibitory ef
   1842..1859    -  promoter       T7 promoter (fragment): promoter for bacteriophage T7 RNA polymerase
   1864..1998    -  polyA_signal   SV40 poly(A) signal: SV40 polyadenylation signal
   2115..2133    -  promoter       T3 promoter: promoter for bacteriophage T3 RNA polymerase
   2178..2194    -  protein_bind   lac operator: The lac repressor binds to the lac operator to inhibit transcription in E. coli. This inhibition can be relieved by adding lactose or isopropyl-β-D-thiogalactopyranoside (IPTG). lac repressor encoded by lacI
   2202..2232    -  promoter       lac promoter: promoter for the E. coli lac operon
   2247..2268    -  protein_bind   CAP binding site: CAP binding activates transcription in the presence of cAMP. E. coli catabolite activator protein
   2281..2373    -  CDS            lacI (fragment): lac repressor; lacI; The lac repressor binds to the lac operator to inhibit transcription in E. coli. This inhibition can be relieved by adding lactose or isopropyl-β-D-thiogalactopyranoside (IPTG).
   2556..3144    -  rep_origin     ori: high-copy-number ColE1/pMB1/pBR322/pUC origin of replication
   3315..4175    -  CDS            AmpR: β-lactamase; bla; confers resistance to ampicillin, carbenicillin, and related antibiotics
   4176..4280    -  promoter       AmpR promoter: bla
   4333..4761    -  rep_origin     f1 ori (sequence partly withheld): f1 bacteriophage origin of replication; arrow indicates direction of (+) strand synthesis
   4766..4832    -  CDS            lacZα (fragment): LacZα fragment of β-galactosidase; lacZ fragment
   4843..4978    +  promoter       CMV IE94 promoter (fragment): enhancer/promoter region of simian cytomegalovirus major immediate early transcription unit IE94
   4970..418     +  promoter       CMV IE94 promoter (fragment) (across the origin): enhancer/promoter region of simian cytomegalovirus major immediate early transcription unit IE94
