[The description below was written by a language model from this plasmid's Addgene catalogue record and pLannotate feature annotations shown in this document.]
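Description:
CS2 Flag-Smad3 (3A) is a pCS2-based expression plasmid intended for use in Xenopus, zebrafish, avian and mammalian systems. It is maintained in E. coli as a high-copy plasmid through a ColE1/pUC-type origin and selected with ampicillin via the β-lactamase gene. An f1 origin is also present, along with remnants of lac promoter/operator and lacZα sequences from the parental cloning vector. The sequenced record is about 5.2 kb, slightly smaller than the sum of the catalogued backbone and insert sizes.

The payload is human SMAD3, a receptor-regulated Smad that transduces TGF-β and activin signals and regulates transcription in complex with SMAD4. It is fused at its N terminus to a FLAG epitope and cloned between EcoRI and XbaI sites. The "3A" allele carries three serine-to-alanine substitutions in phosphorylation sites; the record does not specify which residues are changed, but such changes prevent phosphorylation at those positions. Expression in vertebrate cells is driven by the simian CMV IE94 enhancer/promoter, which is annotated in two fragments spanning the sequence origin. The transcript is terminated by the SV40 polyadenylation signal downstream of the insert. An SP6 promoter between the CMV element and the coding sequence allows in vitro synthesis of sense RNA, as is commonly done for embryo microinjection. T7 and T3 promoters lie in the opposite orientation beyond the insert.

The FLAG tag allows detection or immunoprecipitation of the mutant protein. The associated publication concerns repression of TGF-β/Smad signaling by oncogenic Ras. This suggests use as a phosphorylation-defective Smad3 for comparison with the wild-type protein in signaling studies.
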