Addgene plasmid #14964: CS2 Flag-Smad3 (3A)
Depositing lab: Joan Massague. Publication: A mechanism of repression of TGFbeta/ Smad signaling by oncogenic Ras. Kretzschmar M, Doody J, Timokhina I, Massague J. Genes Dev. 1999 Apr 1. 13(7):804-16. 10.1101/gad.13.7.804 PubMed 10197981.
Backbone
  Vector backbone: pCS2
  Backbone size w/o insert (bp): 4100
  Vector type: xenopus/mammalian/avian/zebrafish
Growth in bacteria
  Bacterial resistance: Ampicillin, 100 μg/mL
  Growth temperature: 37°C
  Growth strain: DH5alpha
  Copy number: High Copy
Gene/Insert
  Gene/Insert name: Smad3 (3A) (alt name: Smad3)
  Species: H. sapiens (human)
  Insert size (bp): 1350
  Mutation: Three Ser to Ala mutations in the phosphorylation sites.
  Entrez Gene: SMAD3 (a.k.a. HSPC193, HsT17436, JV15-2, LDS1C, LDS3, MADH3, hMAD-3, hSMAD3, mad3)
  Tag / fusion protein: Flag (N terminal on insert)
  Cloning method: Restriction Enzyme; 5′ cloning site EcoRI (not destroyed); 3′ cloning site XbaI (not destroyed)
  Sequencing primers: 5′ SP6; 3′ EBV rev
Terms and licenses: Academic/Nonprofit Terms; Industry Terms: Not Available to Industry
Depositor comments: See author's map for more information.
How to cite: CS2 Flag-Smad3 (3A) was a gift from Joan Massague (Addgene plasmid # 14964 ; http://n2t.net/addgene:14964 ; RRID:Addgene_14964)
