>Addgene plasmid #14964 | CS2 Flag-Smad3 (3A) | addgene partial sequence | sequence record 21539 | SP6 5'-ATTTAGGTGACACTATAG-3'
ATCGATTCGAATTCCCATGGACTACAAGGACGACGATGACAAGTCGTCCATCCTGCCTTTCACTCCCCCG
ATCGTGAAGCGCCTGCTGGGCTGGAAGAAGGGCGAGCAGAACGGGCAGGAGGAGAAATGGTGCGAGAAGG
CGGTCAAGAGCCTGGTCAAGAAACTCAAGAAGACGGGGCAGCTGGACGAGCTGGAGAAGGCCATCACCAC
GCAGAACGTCAACACCAAGTGCATCACCATCCCCAGGTCCCTGGATGGCCGGTTGCAGGTGTCCCATCGG
AAGGGGCTCCCTCATGTCATCTACTGCCGCCTGTGGCGATGGCCAGACCTGCACAGCCACCACGAGCTGC
GGGCCATGGAGCTGTGTGAGTTCGCCTTCAATATGAAGAAGGACGAGGTCTGCGTGAATCCCTACCACTA
CCAGAGAGTAGAGACACCAGTTCTACCTCCTGTGTTGGTGCCACGCCACACAGAGATCCCGGCCGAGTTC
CCCCCACTGGACGACTACAGCCATTCCATCCCCGAAAACACTAACTTCCCCGCAGGCATCGAGCCCCAGA
GCAATATTCCAGAGACCCCACCCCCTGGCTACCTGAGTGAAGATGGAGAAACCAGTGACCACCAGATGAA
CCACAGCATGGACGCAGGTTCTCCAAACCTATCCCCGAATCCGATGTCCCCAGCACATAATAACTTGGAC
CTG
